Addgene plasmid #162009: pLKO.1 Puro shRNA PTEN KD2
Purpose: PTEN shRNA
Depositing lab: David Bryant. Depositing organization: University of Glasgow. Publication: The phospholipid PI(3,4)P2 is an apical identity determinant. Roman-Fernandez A, Roignot J, Sandilands E, Nacke M, Mansour MA, McGarry L, Shanks E, Mostov KE, Bryant DM. Nat Commun. 2018 Nov 28;9(1):5041. doi: 10.1038/s41467-018-07464-8. PubMed 30487552.
Backbone
  Vector backbone: pLKO.1
  Vector type: Lentiviral
  Selectable markers: Puromycin
Growth in bacteria
  Bacterial resistance: Ampicillin, 100 μg/mL
  Growth temperature: 37°C
  Growth strain: NEB Stable
  Copy number: High Copy
Gene/Insert
  Gene/Insert name: PTEN
  gRNA/shRNA sequence: Unspecified
  Species: Canis Lupus
  Entrez Gene: PTEN (a.k.a. MMAC1)
  Cloning method: Ligation Independent Cloning
Terms and licenses: Academic/Nonprofit Terms; Industry Terms: Not Available to Industry
How to cite: pLKO.1 Puro shRNA PTEN KD2 was a gift from David Bryant (Addgene plasmid # 162009 ; http://n2t.net/addgene:162009 ; RRID:Addgene_162009)
