[The description below was written by a language model from this plasmid's Addgene catalogue record and pLannotate feature annotations shown in this document.]
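Description:
pLKO.1 Puro shRNA PTEN KD2 is a lentiviral shRNA vector built on the pLKO.1 backbone and designed to knock down PTEN, with the target species recorded as dog (Canis lupus). The plasmid is about 7.1 kb. It is propagated in E. coli through a high-copy ColE1/pUC-type origin and selected with ampicillin via the β-lactamase gene. An f1 origin and remnants of a lac/lacZα cloning region, flanked by T3 and T7 promoters, are also present in the bacterial backbone.

The viral portion follows a third-generation, self-inactivating layout. An RSV promoter replaces the U3 region of a truncated HIV-1 5' LTR to drive genomic RNA production in packaging cells. It is followed by the Ψ packaging signal with a gag fragment, the Rev response element for Rev-dependent nuclear export, and a cPPT/CTS element that aids nuclear import of the reverse-transcribed genome. The 3' LTR carries a ΔU3 deletion, so the integrated provirus lacks LTR promoter activity. An SV40 polyadenylation signal and SV40 origin lie downstream of it.

Within the provirus, a human U6 RNA polymerase III promoter sits upstream of the unannotated interval before the cPPT/CTS, which is where the hairpin would be expected. The shRNA sequence itself is listed as unspecified and is not annotated in the feature table. A separate human PGK promoter expresses puromycin N-acetyltransferase, allowing selection of stably transduced cells with puromycin. The name suggests this is the second of a set of PTEN knockdown hairpins. The stated purpose is simply PTEN shRNA, consistent with stable depletion of this phosphoinositide phosphatase in canine cells.
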