Features (pLannotate 1.2.2; 25 found; start..end, strand, type, name):
     18..110     +  CDS            lacI (fragment): lac repressor; lacI; The lac repressor binds to the lac operator to inhibit transcription in E. coli. This inhibition can be relieved by adding lactose or isopropyl-β-D-thiogalactopyranoside (IPTG).
    123..144     +  protein_bind   CAP binding site: CAP binding activates transcription in the presence of cAMP. E. coli catabolite activator protein
    159..189     +  promoter       lac promoter: promoter for the E. coli lac operon
    197..213     +  protein_bind   lac operator: The lac repressor binds to the lac operator to inhibit transcription in E. coli. This inhibition can be relieved by adding lactose or isopropyl-β-D-thiogalactopyranoside (IPTG). lac repressor encoded by lacI
    258..276     +  promoter       T3 promoter: promoter for bacteriophage T3 RNA polymerase
    304..530     +  promoter       RSV promoter: Rous sarcoma virus enhancer/promoter
    531..711     +  LTR            5' LTR (truncated): truncated 5' long terminal repeat (LTR) from HIV-1
    758..883     +  misc_feature   HIV-1 Ψ: packaging signal of human immunodeficiency virus type 1
    867..1230    +  CDS            HIV-1 gag (fragment): gag protein from human immunodeficiency virus 1; gag
   1376..1609    +  misc_feature   RRE: The Rev response element (RRE) of HIV-1 allows for Rev-dependent mRNA export from the nucleus to the cytoplasm.
   1986..2086    +  CDS            Rev (fragment): human immunodeficiency virus 1 (HIV-1) Rev protein; rev; enhances nuclear export of unspliced and incompletely spliced viral mRNAs
   2136..2376    +  promoter       U6 promoter: RNA polymerase III promoter for human U6 snRNA
   2477..2594    +  misc_feature   cPPT/CTS: central polypurine tract and central termination sequence of HIV-1
   2643..3153    +  promoter       hPGK promoter: human phosphoglycerate kinase 1 promoter
   3175..3774    +  CDS            PuroR: puromycin N-acetyltransferase; pac from Streptomyces alboniger; confers resistance to puromycin
   3817..3900    +  CDS            nef (fragment): NEF_HV1Z2 - Experimental evidence at protein level: Swiss-Prot protein existence level 1. Extracellular Nef protein targets CD4(+) T-lymphocytes for apoptosis by interacting with CXCR4 surface receptors. From Human immunodeficiency virus type 1 group M subtype D (isolate Z2/CDC-Z34) (HIV-1).
   3902..4135    +  LTR            3' LTR (ΔU3): self-inactivating 3' long terminal repeat (LTR) from HIV-1
   4207..4328    +  polyA_signal   SV40 poly(A) signal: SV40 polyadenylation signal
   4368..4503    +  rep_origin     SV40 ori: SV40 origin of replication
   4524..4542    -  promoter       T7 promoter: promoter for bacteriophage T7 RNA polymerase
   4550..4705    +  CDS            lacZα (fragment): LacZα fragment of β-galactosidase; lacZ fragment
   4710..5138    +  rep_origin     f1 ori (sequence partly withheld): f1 bacteriophage origin of replication; arrow indicates direction of (+) strand synthesis
   5191..5295    +  promoter       AmpR promoter: bla
   5296..6156    +  CDS            AmpR: β-lactamase; bla; confers resistance to ampicillin, carbenicillin, and related antibiotics
   6327..6915    +  rep_origin     ori: high-copy-number ColE1/pMB1/pBR322/pUC origin of replication
>Addgene plasmid #162009 | pLKO.1 Puro shRNA PTEN KD2 | addgene full sequence | sequence record 318825 | Addgene NGS Result
AGCGAGGAAGCGGAAGAGCGCCCAATACGCAAACCGCCTCTCCCCGCGCGTTGGCCGATTCATTAATGCA
GCTGGCACGACAGGTTTCCCGACTGGAAAGCGGGCAGTGAGCGCAACGCAATTAATGTGAGTTAGCTCAC
TCATTAGGCACCCCAGGCTTTACACTTTATGCTTCCGGCTCGTATGTTGTGTGGAATTGTGAGCGGATAA
CAATTTCACACAGGAAACAGCTATGACCATGATTACGCCAAGCGCGCAATTAACCCTCACTAAAGGGAAC
AAAAGCTGGAGCTGCAAGCTTAATGTAGTCTTATGCAATACTCTTGTAGTCTTGCAACATGGTAACGATG
AGTTAGCAACATGCCTTACAAGGAGAGAAAAAGCACCGTGCATGCCGATTGGTGGAAGTAAGGTGGTACG
ATCGTGCCTTATTAGGAAGGCAACAGACGGGTCTGACATGGATTGGACGAACCACTGAATTGCCGCATTG
CAGAGATATTGTATTTAAGTGCCTAGCTCGATACATAAACGGGTCTCTCTGGTTAGACCAGATCTGAGCC
TGGGAGCTCTCTGGCTAACTAGGGAACCCACTGCTTAAGCCTCAATAAAGCTTGCCTTGAGTGCTTCAAG
TAGTGTGTGCCCGTCTGTTGTGTGACTCTGGTAACTAGAGATCCCTCAGACCCTTTTAGTCAGTGTGGAA
AATCTCTAGCAGTGGCGCCCGAACAGGGACTTGAAAGCGAAAGGGAAACCAGAGGAGCTCTCTCGACGCA
GGACTCGGCTTGCTGAAGCGCGCACGGCAAGAGGCGAGGGGCGGCGACTGGTGAGTACGCCAAAAATTTT
GACTAGCGGAGGCTAGAAGGAGAGAGATGGGTGCGAGAGCGTCAGTATTAAGCGGGGGAGAATTAGATCG
CGATGGGAAAAAATTCGGTTAAGGCCAGGGGGAAAGAAAAAATATAAATTAAAACATATAGTATGGGCAA
GCAGGGAGCTAGAACGATTCGCAGTTAATCCTGGCCTGTTAGAAACATCAGAAGGCTGTAGACAAATACT
GGGACAGCTACAACCATCCCTTCAGACAGGATCAGAAGAACTTAGATCATTATATAATACAGTAGCAACC
CTCTATTGTGTGCATCAAAGGATAGAGATAAAAGACACCAAGGAAGCTTTAGACAAGATAGAGGAAGAGC
AAAACAAAAGTAAGACCACCGCACAGCAAGCGGCCGCTGATCTTCAGACCTGGAGGAGGAGATATGAGGG
ACAATTGGAGAAGTGAATTATATAAATATAAAGTAGTAAAAATTGAACCATTAGGAGTAGCACCCACCAA
GGCAAAGAGAAGAGTGGTGCAGAGAGAAAAAAGAGCAGTGGGAATAGGAGCTTTGTTCCTTGGGTTCTTG
GGAGCAGCAGGAAGCACTATGGGCGCAGCGTCAATGACGCTGACGGTACAGGCCAGACAATTATTGTCTG
GTATAGTGCAGCAGCAGAACAATTTGCTGAGGGCTATTGAGGCGCAACAGCATCTGTTGCAACTCACAGT
CTGGGGCATCAAGCAGCTCCAGGCAAGAATCCTGGCTGTGGAAAGATACCTAAAGGATCAACAGCTCCTG
GGGATTTGGGGTTGCTCTGGAAAACTCATTTGCACCACTGCTGTGCCTTGGAATGCTAGTTGGAGTAATA
AATCTCTGGAACAGATTTGGAATCACACGACCTGGATGGAGTGGGACAGAGAAATTAACAATTACACAAG
CTTAATACACTCCTTAATTGAAGAATCGCAAAACCAGCAAGAAAAGAATGAACAAGAATTATTGGAATTA
GATAAATGGGCAAGTTTGTGGAATTGGTTTAACATAACAAATTGGCTGTGGTATATAAAATTATTCATAA
TGATAGTAGGAGGCTTGGTAGGTTTAAGAATAGTTTTTGCTGTACTTTCTATAGTGAATAGAGTTAGGCA
GGGATATTCACCATTATCGTTTCAGACCCACCTCCCAACCCCGAGGGGACCCGACAGGCCCGAAGGAATA
GAAGAAGAAGGTGGAGAGAGAGACAGAGACAGATCCATTCGATTAGTGAACGGATCTCGACGGTATCGAT
CACGAGACTAGCCTCGAGCGGCCGCCCCCTTCACCGAGGGCCTATTTCCCATGATTCCTTCATATTTGCA
TATACGATACAAGGCTGTTAGAGAGATAATTGGAATTAATTTGACTGTAAACACAAAGATATTAGTACAA
AATACGTGACGTAGAAAGTAATAATTTCTTGGGTAGTTTGCAGTTTTAAAATTATGTTTTAAAATGGACT
ATCATATGCTTACCGTAACTTGAAAGTATTTCGATTTCTTGGCTTTATATATCTTGTGGAAAGGACGAAA
CACCGGTCCACCACAGCTAGAACTTCTCGAGAAGTTCTAGCTGTGGAGGATTTTTGAATTCTCGACCTCG
AGACAAATGGCAGTATTCATCCACAATTTTAAAAGAAAAGGGGGGATTGGGGGGTACAGTGCAGGGGAAA
GAATAGTAGACATAATAGCAACAGACATACAAACTAAAGAATTACAAAAACAAATTACAAAAATTCAAAA
TTTTCGGGTTTATTACAGGGACAGCAGAGATCCACTTTGGCCGCGGCTCGAGGGGGTTGGGGTTGCGCCT
TTTCCAAGGCAGCCCTGGGTTTGCGCAGGGACGCGGCTGCTCTGGGCGTGGTTCCGGGAAACGCAGCGGC
GCCGACCCTGGGTCTCGCACATTCTTCACGTCCGTTCGCAGCGTCACCCGGATCTTCGCCGCTACCCTTG
TGGGCCCCCCGGCGACGCTTCCTGCTCCGCCCCTAAGTCGGGAAGGTTCCTTGCGGTTCGCGGCGTGCCG
GACGTGACAAACGGAAGCCGCACGTCTCACTAGTACCCTCGCAGACGGACAGCGCCAGGGAGCAATGGCA
GCGCGCCGACCGCGATGGGCTGTGGCCAATAGCGGCTGCTCAGCAGGGCGCGCCGAGAGCAGCGGCCGGG
AAGGGGCGGTGCGGGAGGCGGGGTGTGGGGCGGTAGTGTGGGCCCTGTTCCTGCCCGCGCGGTGTTCCGC
ATTCTGCAAGCCTCCGGAGCGCACGTCGGCAGTCGGCTCCCTCGTTGACCGAATCACCGACCTCTCTCCC
CAGGGGGATCCACCGGAGCTTACCATGACCGAGTACAAGCCCACGGTGCGCCTCGCCACCCGCGACGACG
TCCCCAGGGCCGTACGCACCCTCGCCGCCGCGTTCGCCGACTACCCCGCCACGCGCCACACCGTCGATCC
GGACCGCCACATCGAGCGGGTCACCGAGCTGCAAGAACTCTTCCTCACGCGCGTCGGGCTCGACATCGGC
AAGGTGTGGGTCGCGGACGACGGCGCCGCGGTGGCGGTCTGGACCACGCCGGAGAGCGTCGAAGCGGGGG
CGGTGTTCGCCGAGATCGGCCCGCGCATGGCCGAGTTGAGCGGTTCCCGGCTGGCCGCGCAGCAACAGAT
GGAAGGCCTCCTGGCGCCGCACCGGCCCAAGGAGCCCGCGTGGTTCCTGGCCACCGTCGGCGTCTCGCCC
GACCACCAGGGCAAGGGTCTGGGCAGCGCCGTCGTGCTCCCCGGAGTGGAGGCGGCCGAGCGCGCCGGGG
TGCCCGCCTTCCTGGAGACCTCCGCGCCCCGCAACCTCCCCTTCTACGAGCGGCTCGGCTTCACCGTCAC
CGCCGACGTCGAGGTGCCCGAAGGACCGCGCACCTGGTGCATGACCCGCAAGCCCGGTGCCTGACGCCCG
CCCCACGACCCGCAGCGCCCGACCGAAAGGAGCGCACGACCCCATGCATCGGTACCTTTAAGACCAATGA
CTTACAAGGCAGCTGTAGATCTTAGCCACTTTTTAAAAGAAAAGGGGGGACTGGAAGGGCTAATTCACTC
CCAACGAAGACAAGATCTGCTTTTTGCTTGTACTGGGTCTCTCTGGTTAGACCAGATCTGAGCCTGGGAG
CTCTCTGGCTAACTAGGGAACCCACTGCTTAAGCCTCAATAAAGCTTGCCTTGAGTGCTTCAAGTAGTGT
GTGCCCGTCTGTTGTGTGACTCTGGTAACTAGAGATCCCTCAGACCCTTTTAGTCAGTGTGGAAAATCTC
TAGCAGTAGTAGTTCATGTCATCTTATTATTCAGTATTTATAACTTGCAAAGAAATGAATATCAGAGAGT
GAGAGGAACTTGTTTATTGCAGCTTATAATGGTTACAAATAAAGCAATAGCATCACAAATTTCACAAATA
AAGCATTTTTTTCACTGCATTCTAGTTGTGGTTTGTCCAAACTCATCAATGTATCTTATCATGTCTGGCT
CTAGCTATCCCGCCCCTAACTCCGCCCATCCCGCCCCTAACTCCGCCCAGTTCCGCCCATTCTCCGCCCC
ATGGCTGACTAATTTTTTTTATTTATGCAGAGGCCGAGGCCGCCTCGGCCTCTGAGCTATTCCAGAAGTA
GTGAGGAGGCTTTTTTGGAGGCCTAGGGACGTACCCAATTCGCCCTATAGTGAGTCGTATTACGCGCGCT
CACTGGCCGTCGTTTTACAACGTCGTGACTGGGAAAACCCTGGCGTTACCCAACTTAATCGCCTTGCAGC
ACATCCCCCTTTCGCCAGCTGGCGTAATAGCGAAGAGGCCCGCACCGATCGCCCTTCCCAACAGTTGCGC
AGCCTGAATGGCGAATGGG
[124 nt withheld, positions 4710-4833]
C
[91 nt withheld, positions 4835-4925]
A
[49 nt withheld, positions 4927-4975]
CCTTTGACGTTGGAGTCCACGTTCTTT
[37 nt withheld, positions 5003-5039]
ACCCTATCTCGGTCTATTCTTTTGATTTATAAGGGATTTTGCCGATTTCGGCCTATTGGTTAAAAAATGA
GCTGATTTAACAAAAATTTAACGCGAATTTTAACAAAATATTAACGCTTACAATTTAGGTGGCACTTTTC
GGGGAAATGTGCGCGGAACCCCTATTTGTTTATTTTTCTAAATACATTCAAATATGTATCCGCTCATGAG
ACAATAACCCTGATAAATGCTTCAATAATATTGAAAAAGGAAGAGTATGAGTATTCAACATTTCCGTGTC
GCCCTTATTCCCTTTTTTGCGGCATTTTGCCTTCCTGTTTTTGCTCACCCAGAAACGCTGGTGAAAGTAA
AAGATGCTGAAGATCAGTTGGGTGCACGAGTGGGTTACATCGAACTGGATCTCAACAGCGGTAAGATCCT
TGAGAGTTTTCGCCCCGAAGAACGTTTTCCAATGATGAGCACTTTTAAAGTTCTGCTATGTGGCGCGGTA
TTATCCCGTATTGACGCCGGGCAAGAGCAACTCGGTCGCCGCATACACTATTCTCAGAATGACTTGGTTG
AGTACTCACCAGTCACAGAAAAGCATCTTACGGATGGCATGACAGTAAGAGAATTATGCAGTGCTGCCAT
AACCATGAGTGATAACACTGCGGCCAACTTACTTCTGACAACGATCGGAGGACCGAAGGAGCTAACCGCT
TTTTTGCACAACATGGGGGATCATGTAACTCGCCTTGATCGTTGGGAACCGGAGCTGAATGAAGCCATAC
CAAACGACGAGCGTGACACCACGATGCCTGTAGCAATGGCAACAACGTTGCGCAAACTATTAACTGGCGA
ACTACTTACTCTAGCTTCCCGGCAACAATTAATAGACTGGATGGAGGCGGATAAAGTTGCAGGACCACTT
CTGCGCTCGGCCCTTCCGGCTGGCTGGTTTATTGCTGATAAATCTGGAGCCGGTGAGCGTGGGTCTCGCG
GTATCATTGCAGCACTGGGGCCAGATGGTAAGCCCTCCCGTATCGTAGTTATCTACACGACGGGGAGTCA
GGCAACTATGGATGAACGAAATAGACAGATCGCTGAGATAGGTGCCTCACTGATTAAGCATTGGTAACTG
TCAGACCAAGTTTACTCATATATACTTTAGATTGATTTAAAACTTCATTTTTAATTTAAAAGGATCTAGG
TGAAGATCCTTTTTGATAATCTCATGACCAAAATCCCTTAACGTGAGTTTTCGTTCCACTGAGCGTCAGA
CCCCGTAGAAAAGATCAAAGGATCTTCTTGAGATCCTTTTTTTCTGCGCGTAATCTGCTGCTTGCAAACA
AAAAAACCACCGCTACCAGCGGTGGTTTGTTTGCCGGATCAAGAGCTACCAACTCTTTTTCCGAAGGTAA
CTGGCTTCAGCAGAGCGCAGATACCAAATACTGTTCTTCTAGTGTAGCCGTAGTTAGGCCACCACTTCAA
GAACTCTGTAGCACCGCCTACATACCTCGCTCTGCTAATCCTGTTACCAGTGGCTGCTGCCAGTGGCGAT
AAGTCGTGTCTTACCGGGTTGGACTCAAGACGATAGTTACCGGATAAGGCGCAGCGGTCGGGCTGAACGG
GGGGTTCGTGCACACAGCCCAGCTTGGAGCGAACGACCTACACCGAACTGAGATACCTACAGCGTGAGCT
ATGAGAAAGCGCCACGCTTCCCGAAGGGAGAAAGGCGGACAGGTATCCGGTAAGCGGCAGGGTCGGAACA
GGAGAGCGCACGAGGGAGCTTCCAGGGGGAAACGCCTGGTATCTTTATAGTCCTGTCGGGTTTCGCCACC
TCTGACTTGAGCGTCGATTTTTGTGATGCTCGTCAGGGGGGCGGAGCCTATGGAAAAACGCCAGCAACGC
GGCCTTTTTACGGTTCCTGGCCTTTTGCTGGCCTTTTGCTCACATGTTCTTTCCTGCGTTATCCCCTGAT
TCTGTGGATAACCGTATTACCGCCTTTGAGTGAGCTGATACCGCTCGCCGCAGCCGAACGACCGAGCGCA
GCGAGTCAGTG
