>Addgene plasmid #162009 | pLKO.1 Puro shRNA PTEN KD2 | depositor partial sequence | sequence record 314232 | PTEN RNAi Sequence
AAGTTCTAGCTGTGGAGGATT
